Addgene plasmid #131120: pcDNA4/TO-ORF66 C289A-2xStrep
Purpose: Expresses KSHV ORF66 a.a. 1-429 (full length) C289A mutant with a C-terminal 2xStrep tag in mammalian cells
Depositing lab: Britt Glaunsinger. Depositing organization: University of California, Berkeley. Publication: Conserved CxnC motifs in Kaposi's sarcoma-associated herpesvirus ORF66 are required for viral late gene expression and are essential for its interaction with ORF34. Didychuk AL, Castaneda AF, Kushnir LO, Huang CJ, Glaunsinger BA. J Virol. 2019 Oct 2. pii: JVI.01299-19. doi: 10.1128/JVI.01299-19. PubMed 31578296.
Backbone
  Vector backbone: pcDNA4/TO
  Backbone manufacturer: Thermo Fisher Scientific
  Backbone size w/o insert (bp): 5117
  Total vector size (bp): 6404
  Vector type: Mammalian Expression
Growth in bacteria
  Bacterial resistance: Ampicillin, 100 μg/mL
  Growth temperature: 37°C
  Growth strain: DH5alpha
  Copy number: High Copy
Gene/Insert
  Gene/Insert name: ORF66
  Species: Kaposi's Sarcoma Associated Herpesvirus (HHV-8)
  Insert size (bp): 1287
  Mutation: ORF66 a.a. 1-429 (full-length); cysteine 289 mutated to alanine
  Entrez Gene: ORF66 (a.k.a. HHV8GK18_gp75)
  Promoter: CMV
  Tag / fusion protein: 2xStrep (C terminal on backbone)
  Cloning method: Unknown
  Sequencing primers: 5′ CGCAAATGGGCGGTAGGCGTG; 3′ TAGAAGGCACAGTCGAGG
Terms and licenses: Academic/Nonprofit Terms; Industry Terms: Not Available to Industry
How to cite: pcDNA4/TO-ORF66 C289A-2xStrep was a gift from Britt Glaunsinger (Addgene plasmid # 131120 ; http://n2t.net/addgene:131120 ; RRID:Addgene_131120)
