[The description below was written by a language model from this plasmid's Addgene catalogue record and pLannotate feature annotations shown in this document.]
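Description:
pcDNA4/TO-ORF66 C289A-2xStrep is a mammalian expression plasmid of about 6.4 kb built on the commercial pcDNA4/TO backbone. It is propagated in E. coli through a high-copy ColE1/pUC-type origin and selected with ampicillin via the β-lactamase gene. The backbone also carries an f1 phage origin and a Zeocin/bleomycin resistance cassette (Sh ble). This cassette is driven by the SV40 early promoter for mammalian cells and by the EM7 promoter for bacteria, and it ends in an SV40 polyadenylation signal, so stably transfected cells can be selected.

The payload is the full-length ORF66 coding sequence from Kaposi's sarcoma-associated herpesvirus (HHV-8), encoding amino acids 1–429 in a 1,287 bp insert, with cysteine 289 changed to alanine. Transcription comes from the human CMV immediate-early enhancer and promoter and terminates at the bovine growth hormone poly(A) signal. Just downstream of the CMV promoter the annotation picks up short tet operator-containing fragments. These correspond to the tandem TetO sites of the "TO" design: expression is constitutive in ordinary cells, but it becomes tetracycline/doxycycline-inducible in lines that express the Tet repressor. The catalogue lists a C-terminal 2xStrep tag supplied by the backbone. The feature table does not annotate it separately, though it would lie between the end of the ORF66 coding sequence and the poly(A) signal. The tag allows affinity purification on Strep-Tactin resin and detection of the protein.

The associated study concerns conserved CxnC motifs in ORF66 that are needed for viral late gene expression and for binding to ORF34. This point mutant therefore fits use in transfection-based interaction and functional assays alongside the wild-type protein.
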