Features (pLannotate 1.2.2; 22 found; start..end, strand, type, name):
     28..80      -  misc_feature   bom (fragment): basis of mobility region from pBR322
    235..614     +  enhancer       CMV enhancer: human cytomegalovirus immediate early enhancer
    615..818     +  promoter       CMV promoter: human cytomegalovirus (CMV) immediate early promoter
    820..839     +  promoter       PLtetO-1 promoter (fragment): modified phage lambda PL promoter with tet operator sites (Lutz and Bujard, 1997)
    841..860     +  promoter       PLtetO-1 promoter (fragment): modified phage lambda PL promoter with tet operator sites (Lutz and Bujard, 1997)
    868..901     +  promoter       TRE3GV promoter (fragment): 3rd-generation Tet-responsive promoter that can be activated by binding of Tet-On® 3G, optimized for retroviral and lentiviral vectors
   1001..2287    +  CDS            ORF66: UL49_HHV8P - Protein inferred from homology: Swiss-Prot protein existence level 3. From Human herpesvirus 8 type P (isolate GK18) (HHV-8) (Kaposi's sarcoma-associated herpesvirus).
   2421..2645    +  polyA_signal   bGH poly(A) signal: bovine growth hormone polyadenylation signal
   2649..2670    +  promoter       SV40 promoter (fragment): SV40 enhancer and early promoter
   2691..3119    +  rep_origin     f1 ori (sequence partly withheld): f1 bacteriophage origin of replication; arrow indicates direction of (+) strand synthesis
   3133..3462    +  promoter       SV40 promoter: SV40 enhancer and early promoter
   3510..3557    +  promoter       EM7 promoter: synthetic bacterial promoter&nbsp
   3576..3950    +  CDS            BleoR: antibiotic-binding protein; Sh ble from Streptoalloteichus hindustanus; confers resistance to bleomycin, phleomycin, and Zeocin™
   3960..4085    +  CDS            ble (fragment): BLE_KLEPN - Experimental evidence at protein level: Swiss-Prot protein existence level 1. Binding protein with a strong affinity to the bleomycin family of antibiotics. Binds to CL990; an antimitotic-antibiotic compound. From Klebsiella pneumoniae.
   4080..4201    +  polyA_signal   SV40 poly(A) signal: SV40 polyadenylation signal
   4274..4290    -  protein_bind   lac operator: The lac repressor binds to the lac operator to inhibit transcription in E. coli. This inhibition can be relieved by adding lactose or isopropyl-β-D-thiogalactopyranoside (IPTG). lac repressor encoded by lacI
   4298..4328    -  promoter       lac promoter: promoter for the E. coli lac operon
   4343..4364    -  protein_bind   CAP binding site: CAP binding activates transcription in the presence of cAMP. E. coli catabolite activator protein
   4377..4469    -  CDS            lacI (fragment): lac repressor; lacI; The lac repressor binds to the lac operator to inhibit transcription in E. coli. This inhibition can be relieved by adding lactose or isopropyl-β-D-thiogalactopyranoside (IPTG).
   4652..5240    -  rep_origin     ori: high-copy-number ColE1/pMB1/pBR322/pUC origin of replication
   5411..6271    -  CDS            AmpR: β-lactamase; bla; confers resistance to ampicillin, carbenicillin, and related antibiotics
   6272..6376    -  promoter       AmpR promoter: bla
>Addgene plasmid #131120 | pcDNA4/TO-ORF66 C289A-2xStrep | addgene full sequence | sequence record 257523 | Addgene NGS Result
GACGGATCGGGAGATCTCCCGATCCCCTATGGTGCACTCTCAGTACAATCTGCTCTGATGCCGCATAGTT
AAGCCAGTATCTGCTCCCTGCTTGTGTGTTGGAGGTCGCTGAGTAGTGCGCGAGCAAAATTTAAGCTACA
ACAAGGCAAGGCTTGACCGACAATTGCATGAAGAATCTGCTTAGGGTTAGGCGTTTTGCGCTGCTTCGCG
ATGTACGGGCCAGATATACGCGTTGACATTGATTATTGACTAGTTATTAATAGTAATCAATTACGGGGTC
ATTAGTTCATAGCCCATATATGGAGTTCCGCGTTACATAACTTACGGTAAATGGCCCGCCTGGCTGACCG
CCCAACGACCCCCGCCCATTGACGTCAATAATGACGTATGTTCCCATAGTAACGCCAATAGGGACTTTCC
ATTGACGTCAATGGGTGGAGTATTTACGGTAAACTGCCCACTTGGCAGTACATCAAGTGTATCATATGCC
AAGTACGCCCCCTATTGACGTCAATGACGGTAAATGGCCCGCCTGGCATTATGCCCAGTACATGACCTTA
TGGGACTTTCCTACTTGGCAGTACATCTACGTATTAGTCATCGCTATTACCATGGTGATGCGGTTTTGGC
AGTACATCAATGGGCGTGGATAGCGGTTTGACTCACGGGGATTTCCAAGTCTCCACCCCATTGACGTCAA
TGGGAGTTTGTTTTGGCACCAAAATCAACGGGACTTTCCAAAATGTCGTAACAACTCCGCCCCATTGACG
CAAATGGGCGGTAGGCGTGTACGGTGGGAGGTCTATATAAGCAGAGCTCTCCCTATCAGTGATAGAGATC
TCCCTATCAGTGATAGAGATCGTCGACGAGCTCGTTTAGTGAACCGTCAGATCGCCTGGAGACGCCATCC
ACGCTGTTTTGACCTCCATAGAAGACACCGGGACCGATCCAGCCTCCGGACTCTAGCGTTTAAACTTAAG
CTTGGTACCGAGCTCGGATCATGGCCCTGGATCAGCGCTGGGATCGCTTTCTTGTGTCTTGGTTTGGTTT
GGATGAGGCCCAGCTGACGGCCCACCGCGTGTTCGAGGGCGAGAATGGCGTGCCAGTGGAGGAATATGTG
GCTTTTGTCATATTCGGGGAGCGGGGTTTCCAGGGAAACATGCCCTCCTGGGCCAGGCACCTGTTGGACC
GCCCGTCGCTGGCGCAGGCGATCGCCGTGTTGCGCGCTGGCTCAGACACCGTCGCCAAACAGGCGCAGAT
TTGTGCGGCGCAGCAGCTGCTTGGCGCCCACGTATGGGTTGTGGTGACGCTGTCCCGTGCCCAGGCCGCC
GACCATGCTAGGGCGATACCGCGCCACGTATGGGCAAAATACCTGTCGCTTCCATTTTCCAAGGCCTGTG
CCCAACTCTGCAAGCTGTTGGCGCTTTGCTCTCGCTTTCCGTTAGTGACCTGCTGTTCGAAGCCCCCACC
GTCGCTACCCTGGCTAAGGAAGAAGTGGCATGGGCCGTTGCCGCGTCGTCCCCTCCTGGAGGTGCCCTCG
CCCACCCGTCGCGGTGTGGCTGCGACCGGAGACGGTAACGGGCTCGGGATAGGGGCGGCAGATACCGGCC
TCCGGGAGGCCTTGGAGCGCGTCGCCCCTACGGTTCCCTGCGGTAACCCGTTCGACGCCATGCTTGGGTC
ACTGTGTTTTTTGAGCCTTATTAAGTCCCGCCACGTAGTGCTGCCCGCCTGCGAGCAGGAGGGACCTGGT
CTCGTGCGGAACCTTGGCAGGAGGCTTCTGGCATACAATGTTCTCTCCCCCTGCGTGTCCATACCCGTCA
TCTGTTCGCGCGTGGCCCGCGCGGCCCTTGCCAAGCGGGCGCGTGCCGCTCGGGCGGTTGTGTGCATGGA
GTGTGGACACTGTCTTAACTTTGGCAGGGGCAAGTTTCATACTGTCAATTTTCCTCCCACCAACGTGTTT
TTCAGCAGGGACAGGAAAGAGAAGCAGTTCACCATCTGTGCGACCACGGGGAGGATCTACTGTTCTTACT
GTGGCAGCGAACATATGAGGGTGTATCCCCTGTGCGATATTACCGGACGCGGGACCCTAGCACGCGTCGT
AATCAGGGCTGTCCTAGCTAACAACGCGGCCCTTGCCATTCGAGACCTAGATCAAACTGTCAGTTTTGTA
GTGCCTTGCCTTGGGACGCCCGACTGCGAGGCTGCCCTATTAAAGCACCGTGACGTGCGCGGACTGCTTC
AGCTCACCTCACAGCTGCTGGAGTTCTGTTGCGGGAAGTGTTCCTCCCTCGAGGGAGGCGGTGGATGGAG
CCACCCCCAGTTCGAGAAGGGCGGCGGCAGCGGCGGCGGCAGCGGCGGCGGCAGCTGGAGCCACCCCCAG
TTCGAGAAGGGGCCCGTTTAAACCCGCTGATCAGCCTCGACTGTGCCTTCTAGTTGCCAGCCATCTGTTG
TTTGCCCCTCCCCCGTGCCTTCCTTGACCCTGGAAGGTGCCACTCCCACTGTCCTTTCCTAATAAAATGA
GGAAATTGCATCGCATTGTCTGAGTAGGTGTCATTCTATTCTGGGGGGTGGGGTGGGGCAGGACAGCAAG
GGGGAGGATTGGGAAGACAATAGCAGGCATGCTGGGGATGCGGTGGGCTCTATGGCTTCTGAGGCGGAAA
GAACCAGCTGGGGCTCTAGGGGGTATCCCC
[124 nt withheld, positions 2691-2814]
C
[91 nt withheld, positions 2816-2906]
A
[49 nt withheld, positions 2908-2956]
CCTTTGACGTTGGAGTCCACGTTCTTT
[37 nt withheld, positions 2984-3020]
ACCCTATCTCGGTCTATTCTTTTGATTTATAAGGGATTTTGCCGATTTCGGCCTATTGGTTAAAAAATGA
GCTGATTTAACAAAAATTTAACGCGAATTAATTCTGTGGAATGTGTGTCAGTTAGGGTGTGGAAAGTCCC
CAGGCTCCCCAGCAGGCAGAAGTATGCAAAGCATGCATCTCAATTAGTCAGCAACCAGGTGTGGAAAGTC
CCCAGGCTCCCCAGCAGGCAGAAGTATGCAAAGCATGCATCTCAATTAGTCAGCAACCATAGTCCCGCCC
CTAACTCCGCCCATCCCGCCCCTAACTCCGCCCAGTTCCGCCCATTCTCCGCCCCATGGCTGACTAATTT
TTTTTATTTATGCAGAGGCCGAGGCCGCCTCTGCCTCTGAGCTATTCCAGAAGTAGTGAGGAGGCTTTTT
TGGAGGCCTAGGCTTTTGCAAAAAGCTCCCGGGAGCTTGTATATCCATTTTCGGATCTGATCAGCACGTG
TTGACAATTAATCATCGGCATAGTATATCGGCATAGTATAATACGACAAGGTGAGGAACTAAACCATGGC
CAAGTTGACCAGTGCCGTTCCGGTGCTCACCGCGCGCGACGTCGCCGGAGCGGTCGAGTTCTGGACCGAC
CGGCTCGGGTTCTCCCGGGACTTCGTGGAGGACGACTTCGCCGGTGTGGTCCGGGACGACGTGACCCTGT
TCATCAGCGCGGTCCAGGACCAGGTGGTGCCGGACAACACCCTGGCCTGGGTGTGGGTGCGCGGCCTGGA
CGAGCTGTACGCCGAGTGGTCGGAGGTCGTGTCCACGAACTTCCGGGACGCCTCCGGGCCGGCCATGACC
GAGATCGGCGAGCAGCCGTGGGGGCGGGAGTTCGCCCTGCGCGACCCGGCCGGCAACTGCGTGCACTTCG
TGGCCGAGGAGCAGGACTGACACGTGCTACGAGATTTCGATTCCACCGCCGCCTTCTATGAAAGGTTGGG
CTTCGGAATCGTTTTCCGGGACGCCGGCTGGATGATCCTCCAGCGCGGGGATCTCATGCTGGAGTTCTTC
GCCCACCCCAACTTGTTTATTGCAGCTTATAATGGTTACAAATAAAGCAATAGCATCACAAATTTCACAA
ATAAAGCATTTTTTTCACTGCATTCTAGTTGTGGTTTGTCCAAACTCATCAATGTATCTTATCATGTCTG
TATACCGTCGACCTCTAGCTAGAGCTTGGCGTAATCATGGTCATAGCTGTTTCCTGTGTGAAATTGTTAT
CCGCTCACAATTCCACACAACATACGAGCCGGAAGCATAAAGTGTAAAGCCTGGGGTGCCTAATGAGTGA
GCTAACTCACATTAATTGCGTTGCGCTCACTGCCCGCTTTCCAGTCGGGAAACCTGTCGTGCCAGCTGCA
TTAATGAATCGGCCAACGCGCGGGGAGAGGCGGTTTGCGTATTGGGCGCTCTTCCGCTTCCTCGCTCACT
GACTCGCTGCGCTCGGTCGTTCGGCTGCGGCGAGCGGTATCAGCTCACTCAAAGGCGGTAATACGGTTAT
CCACAGAATCAGGGGATAACGCAGGAAAGAACATGTGAGCAAAAGGCCAGCAAAAGGCCAGGAACCGTAA
AAAGGCCGCGTTGCTGGCGTTTTTCCATAGGCTCCGCCCCCCTGACGAGCATCACAAAAATCGACGCTCA
AGTCAGAGGTGGCGAAACCCGACAGGACTATAAAGATACCAGGCGTTTCCCCCTGGAAGCTCCCTCGTGC
GCTCTCCTGTTCCGACCCTGCCGCTTACCGGATACCTGTCCGCCTTTCTCCCTTCGGGAAGCGTGGCGCT
TTCTCATAGCTCACGCTGTAGGTATCTCAGTTCGGTGTAGGTCGTTCGCTCCAAGCTGGGCTGTGTGCAC
GAACCCCCCGTTCAGCCCGACCGCTGCGCCTTATCCGGTAACTATCGTCTTGAGTCCAACCCGGTAAGAC
ACGACTTATCGCCACTGGCAGCAGCCACTGGTAACAGGATTAGCAGAGCGAGGTATGTAGGCGGTGCTAC
AGAGTTCTTGAAGTGGTGGCCTAACTACGGCTACACTAGAAGAACAGTATTTGGTATCTGCGCTCTGCTG
AAGCCAGTTACCTTCGGAAAAAGAGTTGGTAGCTCTTGATCCGGCAAACAAACCACCGCTGGTAGCGGTG
GTTTTTTTGTTTGCAAGCAGCAGATTACGCGCAGAAAAAAAGGATCTCAAGAAGATCCTTTGATCTTTTC
TACGGGGTCTGACGCTCAGTGGAACGAAAACTCACGTTAAGGGATTTTGGTCATGAGATTATCAAAAAGG
ATCTTCACCTAGATCCTTTTAAATTAAAAATGAAGTTTTAAATCAATCTAAAGTATATATGAGTAAACTT
GGTCTGACAGTTACCAATGCTTAATCAGTGAGGCACCTATCTCAGCGATCTGTCTATTTCGTTCATCCAT
AGTTGCCTGACTCCCCGTCGTGTAGATAACTACGATACGGGAGGGCTTACCATCTGGCCCCAGTGCTGCA
ATGATACCGCGAGACCCACGCTCACCGGCTCCAGATTTATCAGCAATAAACCAGCCAGCCGGAAGGGCCG
AGCGCAGAAGTGGTCCTGCAACTTTATCCGCCTCCATCCAGTCTATTAATTGTTGCCGGGAAGCTAGAGT
AAGTAGTTCGCCAGTTAATAGTTTGCGCAACGTTGTTGCCATTGCTACAGGCATCGTGGTGTCACGCTCG
TCGTTTGGTATGGCTTCATTCAGCTCCGGTTCCCAACGATCAAGGCGAGTTACATGATCCCCCATGTTGT
GCAAAAAAGCGGTTAGCTCCTTCGGTCCTCCGATCGTTGTCAGAAGTAAGTTGGCCGCAGTGTTATCACT
CATGGTTATGGCAGCACTGCATAATTCTCTTACTGTCATGCCATCCGTAAGATGCTTTTCTGTGACTGGT
GAGTACTCAACCAAGTCATTCTGAGAATAGTGTATGCGGCGACCGAGTTGCTCTTGCCCGGCGTCAATAC
GGGATAATACCGCGCCACATAGCAGAACTTTAAAAGTGCTCATCATTGGAAAACGTTCTTCGGGGCGAAA
ACTCTCAAGGATCTTACCGCTGTTGAGATCCAGTTCGATGTAACCCACTCGTGCACCCAACTGATCTTCA
GCATCTTTTACTTTCACCAGCGTTTCTGGGTGAGCAAAAACAGGAAGGCAAAATGCCGCAAAAAAGGGAA
TAAGGGCGACACGGAAATGTTGAATACTCATACTCTTCCTTTTTCAATATTATTGAAGCATTTATCAGGG
TTATTGTCTCATGAGCGGATACATATTTGAATGTATTTAGAAAAATAAACAAATAGGGGTTCCGCGCACA
TTTCCCCGAAAAGTGCCACCTGACGTC
